>Addgene plasmid #43059 | I-CGAA | depositor partial sequence | sequence record 58324 | I-CGAA sequence 424 bps
CGTCTCCTGACCCCAGAGCAGGTCGTGGCGATCGCAAGCCACGACGGAGGAAAGCAAGCCTTGGAAACAG
TACAGAGGCTGTTGCCTGTGCTGTGCCAAGCGCACGGACTCACCCCAGAGCAGGTCGTGGCAATCGCGAG
CAATAACGGCGGAAAACAGGCTTTGGAAACGGTGCAGAGGCTCCTTCCAGTGCTGTGCCAAGCGCACGGC
CTCACCCCAGAGCAGGTCGTGGCAATCGCCTCCAACATTGGCGGGAAACAGGCACTCGAGACTGTCCAGC
GCCTGCTTCCCGTGCTGTGCCAAGCGCACGGATTAACCCCAGAGCAGGTCGTGGCAATCGCCTCCAACAT
TGGCGGGAAACAGGCACTCGAGACTGTCCAGCGCCTGCTTCCCGTGCTGTGCCAAGCGCACGGCTTAAGA
GACG
