>Addgene plasmid #43059 | I-CGAA | addgene partial sequence | sequence record 60434 | M13-F20 5'-TGTAAAACGACGGCCAGT-3'
CTATAGGGCGAATTGGGCCCTCTAGATGCATGCTCGAGCGGCCGCCAGTGTGATGGATATCTGCAGAATT
CGCCCTTATATAGATGCCGTCCTAGCGCGTCTCCTGACCCCAGAGCAGGTCGTGGCGATCGCAAGCCACG
ACGGAGGAAAGCAAGCCTTGGAAACAGTACAGAGGCTGTTGCCTGTGCTGTGCCAAGCGCACGGACTCAC
CCCAGAGCAGGTCGTGGCAATCGCGAGCAATAACGGCGGAAAACAGGCTTTGGAAACGGTGCAGAGGCTC
CTTCCAGTGCTGTGCCAAGCGCACGGCCTCACCCCAGAGCAGGTCGTGGCAATCGCCTCCAACATTGGCG
GGAAACAGGCACTCGAGACTGTCCAGCGCCTGCTTCCCGTGCTGTGCCAAGCGCACGGATTAACCCCAGA
GCAGGTCGTGGCAATCGCCTCCAACATTGGCGGGAAACAGGCACTCGAGACTGTCCAGCGCCTGCTTCCC
GTGCTGTGCCAAGCGCACGGCTTAAGAGACGTGGGCACAGGAAAGATACTTAAGGGCGAATTCCAGCACA
CTGGCGGCCGTTACTAGTGGATCCGAGCTCGGTACCAAGCTTGATGCATAGCTTGAGTATTCTATAGTGT
CACCTAAATAGCTTGGCGTAATCATGGTCATAGCTGTTTCCTGTGTGAAATTGTTATCCGCTCACAATTC
CACACAACATACGAGCCGGAAGCATAAAGTGTAAAGCCTGGGGTGCCTAATGAGTGAGCTAACTCACATT
AATTGCGTTGCGCTCACTGCCCGCTTTCCAGTCGGGAAACCTGTCGTGCCAGCTGCATTAATGAATCGGC
CAACGCGCGGGGAGAGGCGGTTTGCGTATTGGGCGCTCTTCCGCTTCCTCGCTCACTGACTCGCTGCGCT
CGGTCGTTCGGCTGC
