[The description below was written by a language model from this plasmid's Addgene catalogue record.]
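Description:
I-CGAA is a bacterial cloning plasmid built on the commercial pCRII-TOPO backbone (about 4 kb without insert), into which a 424 bp synthetic fragment was introduced by TOPO cloning. It is a high-copy plasmid propagated in E. coli, and the record lists both ampicillin and kanamycin resistance, consistent with the dual selection markers carried by this backbone. The catalogue entry lists T7 and M13-reverse as sequencing primers, so the insert sits in the standard cloning site flanked by these primer sites. No feature table is provided, so no further vector elements can be confirmed from the record itself.

The record gives no description of the insert beyond its name, synthetic origin and size. The plasmid was deposited with a publication describing a TALEN genome-editing system for generating human stem cell-based disease models. In that context, the name plausibly denotes a pre-assembled block of four TAL effector repeat modules recognising the bases C, G, A and T-free sequence "CGAA", and the insert length is roughly what four repeats of about 34 amino acids each would occupy. The "I" prefix may indicate the block's position within an ordered assembly, though this interpretation is inferred and not stated in the entry. There is no promoter or expression cassette recorded for the insert, and the vector type is given simply as bacterial cloning. The plasmid is therefore best understood as a storage and source vector for a DNA part, one member of a library of modules intended for assembly into full-length TALEN arrays, not as a construct expressed directly in cells.
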