Addgene plasmid #43059: I-CGAA
Depositing lab: Chad Cowan & Kiran Musunuru. Depositing organization: Harvard University. Publication: A TALEN Genome-Editing System for Generating Human Stem Cell-Based Disease Models. Ding Q, Lee YK, Schaefer EA, Peters DT, Veres A, Kim K, Kuperwasser N, Motola DL, Meissner TB, Hendriks WT, Trevisan M, Gupta RM, Moisan A, Banks E, Friesen M, Schinzel RT, Xia F, Tang A, Xia Y, Figueroa E, Wann A, Ahfeldt T, Daheron L, Zhang F, Rubin LL, Peng LF, Chung RT, Musunuru K, Cowan CA. Cell Stem Cell. 2012 Dec 12. pii: S1934-5909(12)00645-5. doi: 10.1016/j.stem.2012.11.011. PubMed 23246482.
Backbone
  Vector backbone: pCRII-TOPO
  Backbone manufacturer: Invitrogen
  Backbone size w/o insert (bp): 3973
  Vector type: Bacterial Cloning
Growth in bacteria
  Bacterial resistance: Ampicillin and Kanamycin, 100 & 50 μg/mL
  Growth temperature: 37°C
  Growth strain: Top10
  Copy number: High Copy
Gene/Insert
  Gene/Insert name: I-CGAA
  Species: Synthetic
  Insert size (bp): 424
  Cloning method: TOPO Cloning
  Sequencing primers: 5′ T7; 3′ M13-rev
Terms and licenses: Academic/Nonprofit Terms; Industry Terms: Not Available to Industry
How to cite: I-CGAA was a gift from Chad Cowan & Kiran Musunuru (Addgene plasmid # 43059 ; http://n2t.net/addgene:43059 ; RRID:Addgene_43059)
